Addgene plasmid #87703: pET-MBP-NLS-Geo_st
Purpose: Expression plasmid for Cas9 from Geobacillus stearothermophilus with an N-Term MBP and SV40 NLS
Depositing lab: Jennifer Doudna. Depositing organization: University of California, Berkeley.
Backbone
  Vector backbone: pET
  Vector type: Bacterial Expression
Growth in bacteria
  Bacterial resistance: Ampicillin, 100 μg/mL
  Growth temperature: 37°C
  Growth strain: DH5alpha
  Copy number: High Copy
Gene/Insert
  Gene/Insert name: GeoCas9
  Species: Geobacillus stearothermophilus
  Insert size (bp): 3349
  GenBank ID: OAO79865.1
  Tag / fusion protein: 10xHis-MBP-TEV (N terminal on insert)
  Cloning method: Gibson Cloning
  Sequencing primers: 5′ GATGAAGCCCTGAAAGACGCGCAG; 3′ CTA GTT ATT GCT CAG CGG T
Terms and licenses: Academic/Nonprofit Terms; Industry Terms: Not Available to Industry
Depositor comments: Please see http://biorxiv.org/content/early/2017/05/16/138867 for the preprint publication describing this construct.
How to cite: pET-MBP-NLS-Geo_st was a gift from Jennifer Doudna (Addgene plasmid # 87703 ; http://n2t.net/addgene:87703 ; RRID:Addgene_87703)
