[The description below was written by a language model from this plasmid's Addgene catalogue record, the feature table of its GenBank file and pLannotate feature annotations shown in this document.]
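Description:
pET-MBP-NLS-Geo_st is a pET-family bacterial expression plasmid for producing recombinant GeoCas9, the Cas9 nuclease from the thermophile Geobacillus stearothermophilus, in E. coli. It replicates from a ColE1/pMB1-type origin accompanied by the pBR322-derived bom and rop elements and is selected with ampicillin through the bla (AmpR) gene and its own promoter. The catalogue lists it as high copy, although rop normally moderates copy number. Remnants of a tetracycline resistance gene and its promoter are also annotated, but only as fragments, so they are backbone relics rather than a usable marker.

The expression cassette is driven by a T7 promoter followed by the phage T7 gene 10 ribosome binding site, so transcription depends on a host that supplies T7 RNA polymerase, and it ends at a T7 terminator. The open reading frame begins with a 10xHis tag, continues into a cytosolic maltose binding protein lacking its signal sequence, then a TEV protease recognition site, and then the GeoCas9 coding region, which was introduced as a synthetic fragment of about 3.3 kb by Gibson assembly. The His tag allows metal-affinity purification, MBP aids solubility and offers a second affinity handle, and TEV cleavage removes both to release the nuclease. The name and stated purpose indicate an SV40 nuclear localisation signal on the protein, which would direct purified protein to the nucleus when delivered into eukaryotic cells, but neither feature table annotates the NLS, so its exact position is not documented.

The depositor's GenBank record and the repository's sequencing result differ slightly in length (9,233 versus 9,263 nt) and in numbering origin, yet describe the same architecture.
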