LOCUS       pLBH1_Gst_expression 9233 bp ds-DNA circular 22-SEP-2016
DEFINITION  .
KEYWORDS    "creator:Doudna Lab" "marker:AmpR"
FEATURES             Location/Qualifiers
     misc_feature    5371..5373
                     /label="TEV Last aa"
                     /ApEinfo_revcolor=#ffef86
                     /ApEinfo_fwdcolor=#ffef86
     misc_feature    5380..8643
                     /label="Gst Cas9"
                     /ApEinfo_revcolor=#f8d3a9
                     /ApEinfo_fwdcolor=#f8d3a9
     CDS             complement(2258..2449)
                     /label="rop"
                     /ApEinfo_revcolor=#993366
                     /ApEinfo_fwdcolor=#993366
     promoter        complement(9202..9218)
                     /label="tet promoter"
                     /ApEinfo_revcolor=#c6c9d1
                     /ApEinfo_fwdcolor=#c6c9d1
     rep_origin      1240..1828
                     /label="ori"
                     /ApEinfo_revcolor=#ffef86
                     /ApEinfo_fwdcolor=#ffef86
     promoter        complement(9196..9201)
                     /label="tet promoter"
                     /ApEinfo_revcolor=#c6c9d1
                     /ApEinfo_fwdcolor=#c6c9d1
     misc_feature    2014..2156
                     /label="bom"
                     /ApEinfo_revcolor=#b4abac
                     /ApEinfo_fwdcolor=#b4abac
     promoter        complement(9219..9224)
                     /label="tet promoter"
                     /ApEinfo_revcolor=#c6c9d1
                     /ApEinfo_fwdcolor=#c6c9d1
     misc_feature    5350..8698
                     /label="Gblock"
                     /ApEinfo_revcolor=#ffef86
                     /ApEinfo_fwdcolor=#ffef86
     CDS             209..277
                     /label="AmpR"
                     /ApEinfo_revcolor=#b7e6d7
                     /ApEinfo_fwdcolor=#b7e6d7
     promoter        104..208
                     /label="AmpR promoter"
                     /ApEinfo_revcolor=#c6c9d1
                     /ApEinfo_fwdcolor=#c6c9d1
     terminator      8783..8830
                     /label="T7 terminator"
                     /ApEinfo_revcolor=#c6c9d1
                     /ApEinfo_fwdcolor=#c6c9d1
     CDS             4198..5298
                     /label="MBP"
                     /ApEinfo_revcolor=#ff9ccd
                     /ApEinfo_fwdcolor=#ff9ccd
     CDS             4159..4188
                     /label="10xHis"
                     /ApEinfo_revcolor=#ff9ccd
                     /ApEinfo_fwdcolor=#ff9ccd
     CDS             278..1069
                     /label="AmpR"
                     /ApEinfo_revcolor=#b7e6d7
                     /ApEinfo_fwdcolor=#b7e6d7
     promoter        4010..4028
                     /label="T7 promoter"
                     /ApEinfo_revcolor=#c6c9d1
                     /ApEinfo_fwdcolor=#c6c9d1
     misc_feature    5353..5373
                     /label="TEV"
                     /ApEinfo_revcolor=#b7e6d7
                     /ApEinfo_fwdcolor=#b7e6d7
ORIGIN
        1 TTCTTGAAGA CGAAAGGGCC TCGTGATACG CCTATTTTTA TAGGTTAATG TCATGATAAT
       61 AATGGTTTCT TAGACGTCAG GTGGCACTTT TCGGGGAAAT GTGCGCGGAA CCCCTATTTG
      121 TTTATTTTTC TAAATACATT CAAATATGTA TCCGCTCATG AGACAATAAC CCTGATAAAT
      181 GCTTCAATAA CATTGAAAAA GGAAGAGTAT GAGTATTCAA CATTTCCGTG TCGCCCTTAT
      241 TCCCTTTTTT GCGGCATTTT GCCTTCCTGT TTTTGCTCAC CCAGAAACGC TGGTGAAAGT
      301 AAAAGATGCT GAAGATCAGT TGGGTGCACG AGTGGGTTAC ATCGAACTGG ATCTCAACAG
      361 CGGTAAGATC CTTGAGAGTT TTCGCCCCGA AGAACGTTTT CCAATGATGA GCACTTTTAA
      421 AGTTCTGCTA TGTGGCGCGG TATTATCCCG TGTTGACGCC GGGCAAGAGC AACTCGGTCG
      481 CCGCATACAC TATTCTCAGA ATGACTTGGT TGAGTACTCA CCAGTCACAG AAAAGCATCT
      541 TACGGATGGC ATGACAGTAA GAGAATTATG CAGTGCTGCC ATAACCATGA GTGATAACAC
      601 TGCGGCCAAC TTACTTCTGA CAACGATCGG AGGACCGAAG GAGCTAACCG CTTTTTTGCA
      661 CAACATGGGG GATCATGTAA CTCGCCTTGA TCGTTGGGAA CCGGAGCTGA ATGAAGCCAT
      721 ACCAAACGAC GAGCGTGACA CCACGATGCC TGCAGCAATG GCAACAACGT TGCGCAAACT
      781 ATTAACTGGC GAACTACTTA CTCTAGCTTC CCGGCAACAA TTAATAGACT GGATGGAGGC
      841 GGATAAAGTT GCAGGACCAC TTCTGCGCTC GGCCCTTCCG GCTGGCTGGT TTATTGCTGA
      901 TAAATCTGGA GCCGGTGAGC GTGGGTCTCG CGGTATCATT GCAGCACTGG GGCCAGATGG
      961 TAAGCCCTCC CGTATCGTAG TTATCTACAC GACGGGGAGT CAGGCAACTA TGGATGAACG
     1021 AAATAGACAG ATCGCTGAGA TAGGTGCCTC ACTGATTAAG CATTGGTAAC TGTCAGACCA
     1081 AGTTTACTCA TATATACTTT AGATTGATTT AAAACTTCAT TTTTAATTTA AAAGGATCTA
     1141 GGTGAAGATC CTTTTTGATA ATCTCATGAC CAAAATCCCT TAACGTGAGT TTTCGTTCCA
     1201 CTGAGCGTCA GACCCCGTAG AAAAGATCAA AGGATCTTCT TGAGATCCTT TTTTTCTGCG
     1261 CGTAATCTGC TGCTTGCAAA CAAAAAAACC ACCGCTACCA GCGGTGGTTT GTTTGCCGGA
     1321 TCAAGAGCTA CCAACTCTTT TTCCGAAGGT AACTGGCTTC AGCAGAGCGC AGATACCAAA
     1381 TACTGTCCTT CTAGTGTAGC CGTAGTTAGG CCACCACTTC AAGAACTCTG TAGCACCGCC
     1441 TACATACCTC GCTCTGCTAA TCCTGTTACC AGTGGCTGCT GCCAGTGGCG ATAAGTCGTG
     1501 TCTTACCGGG TTGGACTCAA GACGATAGTT ACCGGATAAG GCGCAGCGGT CGGGCTGAAC
     1561 GGGGGGTTCG TGCACACAGC CCAGCTTGGA GCGAACGACC TACACCGAAC TGAGATACCT
     1621 ACAGCGTGAG CTATGAGAAA GCGCCACGCT TCCCGAAGGG AGAAAGGCGG ACAGGTATCC
     1681 GGTAAGCGGC AGGGTCGGAA CAGGAGAGCG CACGAGGGAG CTTCCAGGGG GAAACGCCTG
     1741 GTATCTTTAT AGTCCTGTCG GGTTTCGCCA CCTCTGACTT GAGCGTCGAT TTTTGTGATG
     1801 CTCGTCAGGG GGGCGGAGCC TATGGAAAAA CGCCAGCAAC GCGGCCTTTT TACGGTTCCT
     1861 GGCCTTTTGC TGGCCTTTTG CTCACATGTT CTTTCCTGCG TTATCCCCTG ATTCTGTGGA
     1921 TAACCGTATT ACCGCCTTTG AGTGAGCTGA TACCGCTCGC CGCAGCCGAA CGACCGAGCG
     1981 CAGCGAGTCA GTGAGCGAGG AAGCGGAAGA GCGCCTGATG CGGTATTTTC TCCTTACGCA
     2041 TCTGTGCGGT ATTTCACACC GCATATATGG TGCACTCTCA GTACAATCTG CTCTGATGCC
     2101 GCATAGTTAA GCCAGTATAC ACTCCGCTAT CGCTACGTGA CTGGGTCATG GCTGCGCCCC
     2161 GACACCCGCC AACACCCGCT GACGCGCCCT GACGGGCTTG TCTGCTCCCG GCATCCGCTT
     2221 ACAGACAAGC TGTGACCGTC TCCGGGAGCT GCATGTGTCA GAGGTTTTCA CCGTCATCAC
     2281 CGAAACGCGC GAGGCAGCTG CGGTAAAGCT CATCAGCGTG GTCGTGAAGC GATTCACAGA
     2341 TGTCTGCCTG TTCATCCGCG TCCAGCTCGT TGAGTTTCTC CAGAAGCGTT AATGTCTGGC
     2401 TTCTGATAAA GCGGGCCATG TTAAGGGCGG TTTTTTCCTG TTTGGTCACT GATGCCTCCG
     2461 TGTAAGGGGG ATTTCTGTTC ATGGGGGTAA TGATACCGAT GAAACGAGAG AGGATGCTCA
     2521 CGATACGGGT TACTGATGAT GAACATGCCC GGTTACTGGA ACGTTGTGAG GGTAAACAAC
     2581 TGGCGGTATG GATGCGGCGG GACCAGAGAA AAATCACTCA GGGTCAATGC CAGCGCTTCG
     2641 TTAATACAGA TGTAGGTGTT CCACAGGGTA GCCAGCAGCA TCCTGCGATG CAGATCCGGA
     2701 ACATAATGGT GCAGGGCGCT GACTTCCGCG TTTCCAGACT TTACGAAACA CGGAAACCGA
     2761 AGACCATTCA TGTTGTTGCT CAGGTCGCAG ACGTTTTGCA GCAGCAGTCG CTTCACGTTC
     2821 GCTCGCGTAT CGGTGATTCA TTCTGCTAAC CAGTAAGGCA ACCCCGCCAG CCTAGCCGGG
     2881 TCCTCAACGA CAGGAGCACG ATCATGCGCA CCCGTGGCCA GGACCCAACG CTGCCCGAGA
     2941 TGCGCCGCGT GCGGCTGCTG GAGATGGCGG ACGCGATGGA TATGTTCTGC CAAGGGTTGG
     3001 TTTGCGCATT CACAGTTCTC CGCAAGAATT GATTGGCTCC AATTCTTGGA GTGGTGAATC
     3061 CGTTAGCGAG GTGCCGCCGG CTTCCATTCA GGTCGAGGTG GCCCGGCTCC ATGCACCGCG
     3121 ACGCAACGCG GGGAGGCAGA CAAGGTATAG GGCGGCGCCT ACAATCCATG CCAACCCGTT
     3181 CCATGTGCTC GCCGAGGCGG CATAAATCGC CGTGACGATC AGCGGTCCAG TGATCGAAGT
     3241 TAGGCTGGTA AGAGCCGCGA GCGATCCTTG AAGCTGTCCC TGATGGTCGT CATCTACCTG
     3301 CCTGGACAGC ATGGCCTGCA ACGCGGGCAT CCCGATGCCG CCGGAAGCGA GAAGAATCAT
     3361 AATGGGGAAG GCCATCCAGC CTCGCGTCGC GAACGCCAGC AAGACGTAGC CCAGCGCGTC
     3421 GGCCGCCATG CCGGCGATAA TGGCCTGCTT CTCGCCGAAA CGTTTGGTGG CGGGACCAGT
     3481 GACGAAGGCT TGAGCGAGGG CGTGCAAGAT TCCGAATACC GCAAGCGACA GGCCGATCAT
     3541 CGTCGCGCTC CAGCGAAAGC GGTCCTCGCC GAAAATGACC CAGAGCGCTG CCGGCACCTG
     3601 TCCTACGAGT TGCATGATAA AGAAGACAGT CATAAGTGCG GCGACGATAG TCATGCCCCG
     3661 CGCCCACCGG AAGGAGCTGA CTGGGTTGAA GGCTCTCAAG GGCATCGGTC GACGCTCTCC
     3721 CTTATGCGAC TCCTGCATTA GGAAGCAGCC CAGTAGTAGG TTGAGGCCGT TGAGCACCGC
     3781 CGCCGCAAGG AATGGTGCAT GCAAGGAGAT GGCGCCCAAC AGTCCCCCGG CCACGGGGCC
     3841 TGCCACCATA CCCACGCCGA AACAAGCGCT CATGAGCCCG AAGTGGCGAG CCCGATCTTC
     3901 CCCATCGGTG ATGTCGGCGA TATAGGCGCC AGCAACCGCA CCTGTGGCGC CGGTGATGCC
     3961 GGCCACGATG CGTCCGGCGT AGAGGATCGA GATCTCGATC CCGCGAAATT AATACGACTC
     4021 ACTATAGGGA GACCACAACG GTTTCCCTCT AGTGCCGGCT CCGGAGAGCT CTTTAATTAA
     4081 GCGGCCGCCC TGCAGGACTC GAGTTCTAGA AATAATTTTG TTTAACTTTA AGAAGGAGAT
     4141 ATACATATGA AATCTTCTCA CCATCACCAT CACCATCACC ATCACCATGG TTCTTCTATG
     4201 AAAATCGAAG AAGGTAAACT GGTAATCTGG ATTAACGGCG ATAAAGGCTA TAACGGTCTC
     4261 GCTGAAGTCG GTAAGAAATT CGAGAAAGAT ACCGGAATTA AAGTCACCGT TGAGCATCCG
     4321 GATAAACTGG AAGAGAAATT CCCACAGGTT GCGGCAACTG GCGATGGCCC TGACATTATC
     4381 TTCTGGGCAC ACGACCGCTT TGGTGGCTAC GCTCAATCTG GCCTGTTGGC TGAAATCACC
     4441 CCGGACAAAG CGTTCCAGGA CAAGCTGTAT CCGTTTACCT GGGATGCCGT ACGTTACAAC
     4501 GGCAAGCTGA TTGCTTACCC GATCGCTGTT GAAGCGTTAT CGCTGATTTA TAACAAAGAT
     4561 CTGCTGCCGA ACCCGCCAAA AACCTGGGAA GAGATCCCGG CGCTGGATAA AGAACTGAAA
     4621 GCGAAAGGTA AGAGCGCGCT GATGTTCAAC CTGCAAGAAC CGTACTTCAC CTGGCCGCTG
     4681 ATTGCTGCTG ACGGGGGTTA TGCGTTCAAG TATGAAAACG GCAAGTACGA CATTAAAGAC
     4741 GTGGGCGTGG ATAACGCTGG CGCGAAAGCG GGTCTGACCT TCCTGGTTGA CCTGATTAAA
     4801 AACAAACACA TGAATGCAGA CACCGATTAC TCCATCGCAG AAGCTGCCTT TAATAAAGGC
     4861 GAAACAGCGA TGACCATCAA CGGCCCGTGG GCATGGTCCA ACATCGACAC CAGCAAAGTG
     4921 AATTATGGTG TAACGGTACT GCCGACCTTC AAGGGTCAAC CATCCAAACC GTTCGTTGGC
     4981 GTGCTGAGCG CAGGTATTAA CGCCGCCAGT CCGAACAAAG AGCTGGCAAA AGAGTTCCTC
     5041 GAAAACTATC TGCTGACTGA TGAAGGTCTG GAAGCGGTTA ATAAAGACAA ACCGCTGGGT
     5101 GCCGTAGCGC TGAAGTCTTA CGAGGAAGAG TTGGCGAAAG ATCCACGTAT TGCCGCCACT
     5161 ATGGAAAACG CCCAGAAAGG TGAAATCATG CCGAACATCC CGCAGATGTC CGCTTTCTGG
     5221 TATGCCGTGC GTACTGCGGT GATCAACGCC GCCAGCGGTC GTCAGACTGT CGATGAAGCC
     5281 CTGAAAGACG CGCAGACTAA TTCGAGCTCG AACAACAACA ACAATAACAA TAACAACAAC
     5341 CTCGGGATCG AGGAAAACCT GTACTTCCAA TCCAATGCAA TGCGTTATAA GATTGGCCTG
     5401 GACATCGGTA TTACCTCTGT TGGTTGGGCA GTCATGAACC TGGATATCCC TCGTATCGAA
     5461 GATCTGGGCG TGCGCATTTT TGACCGTGCG GAGAACCCGC AGACCGGTGA ATCTCTGGCT
     5521 CTGCCGCGTC GTCTGGCACG TAGCGCACGC CGCCGCCTGC GTCGTCGTAA ACACCGTCTG
     5581 GAGCGTATTC GTCGCCTGGT TATTCGTGAA GGCATCCTGA CGAAAGAAGA ACTGGATAAA
     5641 CTGTTCGAAG AAAAACACGA GATCGACGTA TGGCAGCTGC GTGTAGAAGC CCTGGACCGT
     5701 AAGCTGAACA ACGACGAACT GGCGCGTGTC CTGCTGCATC TGGCAAAGCG TCGTGGCTTC
     5761 AAATCTAACC GTAAATCTGA ACGCTCCAAT AAAGAGAACT CCACTATGCT GAAACATATT
     5821 GAGGAGAACC GTGCAATTCT GTCTAGCTAC CGTACCGTGG GCGAAATGAT TGTTAAAGAC
     5881 CCGAAATTCG CACTGCATAA GCGTAACAAA GGCGAAAACT ACACCAACAC CATTGCACGC
     5941 GATGACCTGG AACGTGAAAT CCGTCTGATT TTCTCCAAAC AGCGCGAATT CGGCAACATG
     6001 TCTTGCACCG AAGAATTCGA AAACGAATAT ATTACCATTT GGGCATCTCA GCGTCCGGTG
     6061 GCGTCTAAAG ATGATATCGA AAAAAAAGTA GGCTTTTGTA CTTTCGAACC GAAGGAAAAA
     6121 CGTGCGCCGA AAGCCACCTA TACCTTCCAG TCTTTTATCG CGTGGGAACA TATCAACAAA
     6181 CTGCGTCTGA TTTCTCCGTC TGGCGCCCGC GGCCTGACCG ACGAAGAACG TCGTCTGCTG
     6241 TATGAACAAG CATTCCAGAA AAACAAAATT ACCTACCACG ATATTCGTAC CCTGCTGCAT
     6301 CTGCCGGACG ACACCTACTT CAAGGGCATC GTTTACGATC GCGGTGAATC TCGTAAGCAG
     6361 AACGAAAACA TTCGTTTCCT GGAACTGGAT GCATACCACC AGATCCGTAA AGCTGTAGAT
     6421 AAAGTTTACG GCAAGGGTAA ATCCAGCAGC TTCCTGCCGA TCGACTTTGA TACCTTCGGT
     6481 TACGCGCTGA CCCTGTTTAA AGACGATGCG GATATCCACT CTTACCTGCG CAACGAGTAC
     6541 GAACAGAACG GCAAACGTAT GCCTAACCTG GCTAACAAAG TTTACGATAA CGAGCTGATT
     6601 GAAGAACTGC TGAACCTGTC CTTCACTAAA TTCGGTCACC TGTCTCTGAA AGCTCTGCGT
     6661 TCCATCCTGC CGTATATGGA ACAGGGTGAA GTCTACTCCT CCGCTTGTGA ACGTGCAGGC
     6721 TACACCTTCA CCGGTCCGAA AAAGAAGCAA AAAACTATGC TGCTGCCGAA CATCCCGCCG
     6781 ATTGCGAACC CTGTAGTAAT GCGTGCACTG ACCCAGGCGC GCAAAGTAGT CAACGCGATC
     6841 ATCAAAAAGT ACGGCAGCCC GGTTTCCATC CATATCGAAC TGGCGCGCGA CCTGAGCCAG
     6901 ACTTTTGACG AGCGTCGTAA AACTAAAAAG GAACAGGATG AAAACCGTAA AAAAAACGAA
     6961 ACCGCGATCC GCCAGCTGAT GGAATACGGT CTGACTCTGA ACCCTACTGG TCACGATATT
     7021 GTGAAGTTCA AGCTGTGGTC TGAACAGAAC GGTCGCTGTG CTTACTCTCT GCAGCCGATC
     7081 GAGATCGAAC GTCTGCTGGA GCCAGGTTAC GTTGAAGTAG ATCATGTGAT CCCGTACTCC
     7141 CGCTCTCTGG ATGATTCTTA TACCAACAAA GTTCTGGTTC TGACTCGCGA AAACCGTGAG
     7201 AAAGGCAACC GCATCCCAGC TGAATATCTG GGTGTTGGCA CTGAGCGTTG GCAACAGTTC
     7261 GAAACCTTCG TCCTGACCAA TAAACAGTTC TCTAAAAAGA AACGTGACCG TCTGCTGCGT
     7321 CTGCACTACG ATGAAAACGA AGAGACTGAA TTCAAAAACC GTAACCTGAA CGATACTCGC
     7381 TACATCAGCC GCTTCTTCGC AAACTTCATT CGTGAACACC TGAAATTTGC GGAATCCGAC
     7441 GATAAACAGA AAGTTTATAC CGTAAACGGC CGTGTTACCG CCCACCTGCG TTCTCGCTGG
     7501 GAGTTCAACA AGAACCGTGA GGAAAGCGAT CTGCACCACG CTGTTGACGC CGTTATTGTG
     7561 GCGTGCACCA CCCCAAGCGA TATCGCTAAG GTGACCGCAT TCTACCAGCG TCGTGAGCAG
     7621 AACAAGGAAC TGGCCAAAAA AACCGAACCG CATTTTCCGC AGCCGTGGCC GCACTTCGCG
     7681 GACGAACTGC GTGCTCGTCT GTCCAAACAT CCTAAAGAAA GCATCAAAGC TCTGAACCTG
     7741 GGTAACTACG ATGACCAAAA ACTGGAATCT CTGCAGCCGG TGTTTGTCAG CCGTATGCCG
     7801 AAACGTTCTG TTACTGGCGC TGCGCACCAG GAAACGCTGC GCCGTTACGT GGGCATCGAC
     7861 GAACGCTCCG GTAAAATCCA GACCGTAGTA AAAACCAAAC TGTCCGAGAT TAAACTGGAT
     7921 GCATCCGGCC ACTTCCCAAT GTACGGTAAA GAATCCGATC CACGCACTTA TGAAGCCATC
     7981 CGCCAGCGTC TGCTGGAGCA TAACAACGAC CCGAAAAAGG CATTCCAGGA GCCTCTGTAC
     8041 AAACCGAAAA AAAACGGCGA ACCGGGCCCG GTAATCCGTA CTGTAAAAAT TATCGACACG
     8101 AAAAACCAGG TGATCCCTCT GAACGATGGT AAAACCGTGG CCTACAATTC CAACATCGTT
     8161 CGCGTGGACG TGTTCGAAAA AGATGGTAAA TACTACTGTG TACCGGTGTA TACCATGGAC
     8221 ATCATGAAAG GCATTCTGCC GAACAAAGCG ATTGAACCGA ACAAGCCGTA CTCTGAATGG
     8281 AAAGAAATGA CCGAAGATTA CACGTTTCGT TTCAGCCTGT ATCCGAACGA CCTGATCCGC
     8341 ATCGAACTGC CGCGTGAAAA AACCGTTAAA ACCGCTGCAG GCGAAGAAAT TAACGTGAAA
     8401 GACGTGTTCG TTTACTATAA AACGATCGAC TCCGCAAACG GCGGCCTGGA ACTGATTTCT
     8461 CACGACCACC GTTTCTCTCT GCGTGGCGTT GGCTCTCGCA CCCTGAAACG TTTCGAGAAA
     8521 TATCAAGTTG ATGTTCTGGG TAACATCTAT AAAGTGCGTG GCGAGAAACG TGTCGGTCTG
     8581 GCGTCCTCCG CACACAGCAA ACCTGGCAAA ACCATTCGTC CACTGCAATC TACTCGTGAC
     8641 TAATAACATT GGAAGTGGAT AACGGATCCG CGATCGCGGC GCGCCACCTG GTGGCCGGCC
     8701 GGTACCACGC GTGCGCGCTG ATCCGGCTGC TAACAAAGCC CGAAAGGAAG CTGAGTTGGC
     8761 TGCTGCCACC GCTGAGCAAT AACTAGCATA ACCCCTTGGG GCCTCTAAAC GGGTCTTGAG
     8821 GGGTTTTTTG CTGAAAGGAG GAACTATATC CGGATATCCA CAGGACGGGT GTGGTCGCCA
     8881 TGATCGCGTA GTCGATAGTG GCTCCAAGTA GCGAAGCGAG CAGGACTGGG CGGCGGCCAA
     8941 AGCGGTCGGA CAGTGCTCCG AGAACGGGTG CGCATAGAAA TTGCATCAAC GCATATAGCG
     9001 CTAGCAGCAC GCCATAGTGA CTGGCGATGC TGTCGGAATG GACGATATCC CGCAAGAGGC
     9061 CCGGCAGTAC CGGCATAACC AAGCCTATGC CTACAGCATC CAGGGTGACG GTGCCGAGGA
     9121 TGACGATGAG CGCATTGTTA GATTTCATAC ACGGTGCCTG ACTGCGTTAG CAATTTAACT
     9181 GTGATAAACT ACCGCATTAA AGCTTATCGA TGATAAGCTG TCAAACATGA GAA
//
