Features (pLannotate 1.2.2; 16 found; start..end, strand, type, name):
    147..165     +  promoter       T7 promoter: promoter for bacteriophage T7 RNA polymerase
    254..276     +  RBS            RBS: efficient ribosome binding site from bacteriophage T7 gene 10 (Olins and Rangwala, 1989)
    296..325     +  CDS            10xHis: 10xHis affinity tag
    335..1435    +  CDS            MBP: maltose binding protein from E. coli; malE (mutated); This version of the gene does not encode a signal sequence, so MBP will remain in the cytosol.
   1490..1506    +  CDS            TEV site (fragment): tobacco etch virus (TEV) protease recognition and cleavage site
   4896..4945    +  CDS            SET1 (fragment): solubility-enhancement tag derived from T7 phage gene 10B
   4953..5000    +  terminator     T7 terminator: transcription terminator for bacteriophage T7 RNA polymerase
   5026..5318    -  CDS            TcR (fragment): tetracycline efflux protein; tet; confers resistance to tetracycline
   5366..5394    -  promoter       tet promoter: E. coli promoter for tetracycline efflux protein gene
   5507..5611    +  promoter       AmpR promoter: bla
   5612..6472    +  CDS            AmpR: β-lactamase; bla; confers resistance to ampicillin, carbenicillin, and related antibiotics
   6643..7231    +  rep_origin     ori: high-copy-number ColE1/pMB1/pBR322/pUC origin of replication
   7417..7556    -  misc_feature   bom: basis of mobility region from pBR322
   7658..7849    -  CDS            rop: Rop protein, which maintains plasmids at low copy number; rop
   7866..8246    +  CDS            YPB1_ECOLX: Protein predicted: Swiss-Prot protein existence level 4. From Escherichia coli.
   8488..125     -  CDS            TcR (fragment) (across the origin): tetracycline efflux protein; tet; confers resistance to tetracycline
>Addgene plasmid #87703 | pET-MBP-NLS-Geo_st | addgene full sequence | sequence record 176992 | Addgene NGS Result
AAGCGCTCATGAGCCCGAAGTGGCGAGCCCGATCTTCCCCATCGGTGATGTCGGCGATATAGGCGCCAGC
AACCGCACCTGTGGCGCCGGTGATGCCGGCCACGATGCGTCCGGCGTAGAGGATCGAGATCTCGATCCCG
CGAAATTAATACGACTCACTATAGGGAGACCACAACGGTTTCCCTCTAGTGCCGGCTCCGGAGAGCTCTT
TAATTAAGCGGCCGCCCTGCAGGACTCGAGTTCTAGAAATAATTTTGTTTAACTTTAAGAAGGAGATATA
CATATGAAATCTTCTCACCATCACCATCACCATCACCATCACCATGGTTCTTCTATGAAAATCGAAGAAG
GTAAACTGGTAATCTGGATTAACGGCGATAAAGGCTATAACGGTCTCGCTGAAGTCGGTAAGAAATTCGA
GAAAGATACCGGAATTAAAGTCACCGTTGAGCATCCGGATAAACTGGAAGAGAAATTCCCACAGGTTGCG
GCAACTGGCGATGGCCCTGACATTATCTTCTGGGCACACGACCGCTTTGGTGGCTACGCTCAATCTGGCC
TGTTGGCTGAAATCACCCCGGACAAAGCGTTCCAGGACAAGCTGTATCCGTTTACCTGGGATGCCGTACG
TTACAACGGCAAGCTGATTGCTTACCCGATCGCTGTTGAAGCGTTATCGCTGATTTATAACAAAGATCTG
CTGCCGAACCCGCCAAAAACCTGGGAAGAGATCCCGGCGCTGGATAAAGAACTGAAAGCGAAAGGTAAGA
GCGCGCTGATGTTCAACCTGCAAGAACCGTACTTCACCTGGCCGCTGATTGCTGCTGACGGGGGTTATGC
GTTCAAGTATGAAAACGGCAAGTACGACATTAAAGACGTGGGCGTGGATAACGCTGGCGCGAAAGCGGGT
CTGACCTTCCTGGTTGACCTGATTAAAAACAAACACATGAATGCAGACACCGATTACTCCATCGCAGAAG
CTGCCTTTAATAAAGGCGAAACAGCGATGACCATCAACGGCCCGTGGGCATGGTCCAACATCGACACCAG
CAAAGTGAATTATGGTGTAACGGTACTGCCGACCTTCAAGGGTCAACCATCCAAACCGTTCGTTGGCGTG
CTGAGCGCAGGTATTAACGCCGCCAGTCCGAACAAAGAGCTGGCAAAAGAGTTCCTCGAAAACTATCTGC
TGACTGATGAAGGTCTGGAAGCGGTTAATAAAGACAAACCGCTGGGTGCCGTAGCGCTGAAGTCTTACGA
GGAAGAGTTGGCGAAAGATCCACGTATTGCCGCCACTATGGAAAACGCCCAGAAAGGTGAAATCATGCCG
AACATCCCGCAGATGTCCGCTTTCTGGTATGCCGTGCGTACTGCGGTGATCAACGCCGCCAGCGGTCGTC
AGACTGTCGATGAAGCCCTGAAAGACGCGCAGACTAATTCGAGCTCGAACAACAACAACAATAACAATAA
CAACAACCTCGGGATCGAGGAAAACCTGTACTTCCAATCCATGCCCAAGAAGAAGAGGAAGGTGGGCGGT
TCGAATGCAATGCGTTATAAGATTGGCCTGGACATCGGTATTACCTCTGTTGGTTGGGCAGTCATGAACC
TGGATATCCCTCGTATCGAAGATCTGGGCGTGCGCATTTTTGACCGTGCGGAGAACCCGCAGACCGGTGA
ATCTCTGGCTCTGCCGCGTCGTCTGGCACGTAGCGCACGCCGCCGCCTGCGTCGTCGTAAACACCGTCTG
GAGCGTATTCGTCGCCTGGTTATTCGTGAAGGCATCCTGACGAAAGAAGAACTGGATAAACTGTTCGAAG
AAAAACACGAGATCGACGTATGGCAGCTGCGTGTAGAAGCCCTGGACCGTAAGCTGAACAACGACGAACT
GGCGCGTGTCCTGCTGCATCTGGCAAAGCGTCGTGGCTTCAAATCTAACCGTAAATCTGAACGCTCCAAT
AAAGAGAACTCCACTATGCTGAAACATATTGAGGAGAACCGTGCAATTCTGTCTAGCTACCGTACCGTGG
GCGAAATGATTGTTAAAGACCCGAAATTCGCACTGCATAAGCGTAACAAAGGCGAAAACTACACCAACAC
CATTGCACGCGATGACCTGGAACGTGAAATCCGTCTGATTTTCTCCAAACAGCGCGAATTCGGCAACATG
TCTTGCACCGAAGAATTCGAAAACGAATATATTACCATTTGGGCATCTCAGCGTCCGGTGGCGTCTAAAG
ATGATATCGAAAAAAAAGTAGGCTTTTGTACTTTCGAACCGAAGGAAAAACGTGCGCCGAAAGCCACCTA
TACCTTCCAGTCTTTTATCGCGTGGGAACATATCAACAAACTGCGTCTGATTTCTCCGTCTGGCGCCCGC
GGCCTGACCGACGAAGAACGTCGTCTGCTGTATGAACAAGCATTCCAGAAAAACAAAATTACCTACCACG
ATATTCGTACCCTGCTGCATCTGCCGGACGACACCTACTTCAAGGGCATCGTTTACGATCGCGGTGAATC
TCGTAAGCAGAACGAAAACATTCGTTTCCTGGAACTGGATGCATACCACCAGATCCGTAAAGCTGTAGAT
AAAGTTTACGGCAAGGGTAAATCCAGCAGCTTCCTGCCGATCGACTTTGATACCTTCGGTTACGCGCTGA
CCCTGTTTAAAGACGATGCGGATATCCACTCTTACCTGCGCAACGAGTACGAACAGAACGGCAAACGTAT
GCCTAACCTGGCTAACAAAGTTTACGATAACGAGCTGATTGAAGAACTGCTGAACCTGTCCTTCACTAAA
TTCGGTCACCTGTCTCTGAAAGCTCTGCGTTCCATCCTGCCGTATATGGAACAGGGTGAAGTCTACTCCT
CCGCTTGTGAACGTGCAGGCTACACCTTCACCGGTCCGAAAAAGAAGCAAAAAACTATGCTGCTGCCGAA
CATCCCGCCGATTGCGAACCCTGTAGTAATGCGTGCACTGACCCAGGCGCGCAAAGTAGTCAACGCGATC
ATCAAAAAGTACGGCAGCCCGGTTTCCATCCATATCGAACTGGCGCGCGACCTGAGCCAGACTTTTGACG
AGCGTCGTAAAACTAAAAAGGAACAGGATGAAAACCGTAAAAAAAACGAAACCGCGATCCGCCAGCTGAT
GGAATACGGTCTGACTCTGAACCCTACTGGTCACGATATTGTGAAGTTCAAGCTGTGGTCTGAACAGAAC
GGTCGCTGTGCTTACTCTCTGCAGCCGATCGAGATCGAACGTCTGCTGGAGCCAGGTTACGTTGAAGTAG
ATCATGTGATCCCGTACTCCCGCTCTCTGGATGATTCTTATACCAACAAAGTTCTGGTTCTGACTCGCGA
AAACCGTGAGAAAGGCAACCGCATCCCAGCTGAATATCTGGGTGTTGGCACTGAGCGTTGGCAACAGTTC
GAAACCTTCGTCCTGACCAATAAACAGTTCTCTAAAAAGAAACGTGACCGTCTGCTGCGTCTGCACTACG
ATGAAAACGAAGAGACTGAATTCAAAAACCGTAACCTGAACGATACTCGCTACATCAGCCGCTTCTTCGC
AAACTTCATTCGTGAACACCTGAAATTTGCGGAATCCGACGATAAACAGAAAGTTTATACCGTAAACGGC
CGTGTTACCGCCCACCTGCGTTCTCGCTGGGAGTTCAACAAGAACCGTGAGGAAAGCGATCTGCACCACG
CTGTTGACGCCGTTATTGTGGCGTGCACCACCCCAAGCGATATCGCTAAGGTGACCGCATTCTACCAGCG
TCGTGAGCAGAACAAGGAACTGGCCAAAAAAACCGAACCGCATTTTCCGCAGCCGTGGCCGCACTTCGCG
GACGAACTGCGTGCTCGTCTGTCCAAACATCCTAAAGAAAGCATCAAAGCTCTGAACCTGGGTAACTACG
ATGACCAAAAACTGGAATCTCTGCAGCCGGTGTTTGTCAGCCGTATGCCGAAACGTTCTGTTACTGGCGC
TGCGCACCAGGAAACGCTGCGCCGTTACGTGGGCATCGACGAACGCTCCGGTAAAATCCAGACCGTAGTA
AAAACCAAACTGTCCGAGATTAAACTGGATGCATCCGGCCACTTCCCAATGTACGGTAAAGAATCCGATC
CACGCACTTATGAAGCCATCCGCCAGCGTCTGCTGGAGCATAACAACGACCCGAAAAAGGCATTCCAGGA
GCCTCTGTACAAACCGAAAAAAAACGGCGAACCGGGCCCGGTAATCCGTACTGTAAAAATTATCGACACG
AAAAACCAGGTGATCCCTCTGAACGATGGTAAAACCGTGGCCTACAATTCCAACATCGTTCGCGTGGACG
TGTTCGAAAAAGATGGTAAATACTACTGTGTACCGGTGTATACCATGGACATCATGAAAGGCATTCTGCC
GAACAAAGCGATTGAACCGAACAAGCCGTACTCTGAATGGAAAGAAATGACCGAAGATTACACGTTTCGT
TTCAGCCTGTATCCGAACGACCTGATCCGCATCGAACTGCCGCGTGAAAAAACCGTTAAAACCGCTGCAG
GCGAAGAAATTAACGTGAAAGACGTGTTCGTTTACTATAAAACGATCGACTCCGCAAACGGCGGCCTGGA
ACTGATTTCTCACGACCACCGTTTCTCTCTGCGTGGCGTTGGCTCTCGCACCCTGAAACGTTTCGAGAAA
TATCAAGTTGATGTTCTGGGTAACATCTATAAAGTGCGTGGCGAGAAACGTGTCGGTCTGGCGTCCTCCG
CACACAGCAAACCTGGCAAAACCATTCGTCCACTGCAATCTACTCGTGACTAATAACATTGGAAGTGGAT
AACGGATCCGCGATCGCGGCGCGCCACCTGGTGGCCGGCCGGTACCACGCGTGCGCGCTGATCCGGCTGC
TAACAAAGCCCGAAAGGAAGCTGAGTTGGCTGCTGCCACCGCTGAGCAATAACTAGCATAACCCCTTGGG
GCCTCTAAACGGGTCTTGAGGGGTTTTTTGCTGAAAGGAGGAACTATATCCGGATATCCACAGGACGGGT
GTGGTCGCCATGATCGCGTAGTCGATAGTGGCTCCAAGTAGCGAAGCGAGCAGGACTGGGCGGCGGCCAA
AGCGGTCGGACAGTGCTCCGAGAACGGGTGCGCATAGAAATTGCATCAACGCATATAGCGCTAGCAGCAC
GCCATAGTGACTGGCGATGCTGTCGGAATGGACGATATCCCGCAAGAGGCCCGGCAGTACCGGCATAACC
AAGCCTATGCCTACAGCATCCAGGGTGACGGTGCCGAGGATGACGATGAGCGCATTGTTAGATTTCATAC
ACGGTGCCTGACTGCGTTAGCAATTTAACTGTGATAAACTACCGCATTAAAGCTTATCGATGATAAGCTG
TCAAACATGAGAATTCTTGAAGACGAAAGGGCCTCGTGATACGCCTATTTTTATAGGTTAATGTCATGAT
AATAATGGTTTCTTAGACGTCAGGTGGCACTTTTCGGGGAAATGTGCGCGGAACCCCTATTTGTTTATTT
TTCTAAATACATTCAAATATGTATCCGCTCATGAGACAATAACCCTGATAAATGCTTCAATAACATTGAA
AAAGGAAGAGTATGAGTATTCAACATTTCCGTGTCGCCCTTATTCCCTTTTTTGCGGCATTTTGCCTTCC
TGTTTTTGCTCACCCAGAAACGCTGGTGAAAGTAAAAGATGCTGAAGATCAGTTGGGTGCACGAGTGGGT
TACATCGAACTGGATCTCAACAGCGGTAAGATCCTTGAGAGTTTTCGCCCCGAAGAACGTTTTCCAATGA
TGAGCACTTTTAAAGTTCTGCTATGTGGCGCGGTATTATCCCGTGTTGACGCCGGGCAAGAGCAACTCGG
TCGCCGCATACACTATTCTCAGAATGACTTGGTTGAGTACTCACCAGTCACAGAAAAGCATCTTACGGAT
GGCATGACAGTAAGAGAATTATGCAGTGCTGCCATAACCATGAGTGATAACACTGCGGCCAACTTACTTC
TGACAACGATCGGAGGACCGAAGGAGCTAACCGCTTTTTTGCACAACATGGGGGATCATGTAACTCGCCT
TGATCGTTGGGAACCGGAGCTGAATGAAGCCATACCAAACGACGAGCGTGACACCACGATGCCTGCAGCA
ATGGCAACAACGTTGCGCAAACTATTAACTGGCGAACTACTTACTCTAGCTTCCCGGCAACAATTAATAG
ACTGGATGGAGGCGGATAAAGTTGCAGGACCACTTCTGCGCTCGGCCCTTCCGGCTGGCTGGTTTATTGC
TGATAAATCTGGAGCCGGTGAGCGTGGGTCTCGCGGTATCATTGCAGCACTGGGGCCAGATGGTAAGCCC
TCCCGTATCGTAGTTATCTACACGACGGGGAGTCAGGCAACTATGGATGAACGAAATAGACAGATCGCTG
AGATAGGTGCCTCACTGATTAAGCATTGGTAACTGTCAGACCAAGTTTACTCATATATACTTTAGATTGA
TTTAAAACTTCATTTTTAATTTAAAAGGATCTAGGTGAAGATCCTTTTTGATAATCTCATGACCAAAATC
CCTTAACGTGAGTTTTCGTTCCACTGAGCGTCAGACCCCGTAGAAAAGATCAAAGGATCTTCTTGAGATC
CTTTTTTTCTGCGCGTAATCTGCTGCTTGCAAACAAAAAAACCACCGCTACCAGCGGTGGTTTGTTTGCC
GGATCAAGAGCTACCAACTCTTTTTCCGAAGGTAACTGGCTTCAGCAGAGCGCAGATACCAAATACTGTC
CTTCTAGTGTAGCCGTAGTTAGGCCACCACTTCAAGAACTCTGTAGCACCGCCTACATACCTCGCTCTGC
TAATCCTGTTACCAGTGGCTGCTGCCAGTGGCGATAAGTCGTGTCTTACCGGGTTGGACTCAAGACGATA
GTTACCGGATAAGGCGCAGCGGTCGGGCTGAACGGGGGGTTCGTGCACACAGCCCAGCTTGGAGCGAACG
ACCTACACCGAACTGAGATACCTACAGCGTGAGCTATGAGAAAGCGCCACGCTTCCCGAAGGGAGAAAGG
CGGACAGGTATCCGGTAAGCGGCAGGGTCGGAACAGGAGAGCGCACGAGGGAGCTTCCAGGGGGAAACGC
CTGGTATCTTTATAGTCCTGTCGGGTTTCGCCACCTCTGACTTGAGCGTCGATTTTTGTGATGCTCGTCA
GGGGGGCGGAGCCTATGGAAAAACGCCAGCAACGCGGCCTTTTTACGGTTCCTGGCCTTTTGCTGGCCTT
TTGCTCACATGTTCTTTCCTGCGTTATCCCCTGATTCTGTGGATAACCGTATTACCGCCTTTGAGTGAGC
TGATACCGCTCGCCGCAGCCGAACGACCGAGCGCAGCGAGTCAGTGAGCGAGGAAGCGGAAGAGCGCCTG
ATGCGGTATTTTCTCCTTACGCATCTGTGCGGTATTTCACACCGCAATGGTGCACTCTCAGTACAATCTG
CTCTGATGCCGCATAGTTAAGCCAGTATACACTCCGCTATCGCTACGTGACTGGGTCATGGCTGCGCCCC
GACACCCGCCAACACCCGCTGACGCGCCCTGACGGGCTTGTCTGCTCCCGGCATCCGCTTACAGACAAGC
TGTGACCGTCTCCGGGAGCTGCATGTGTCAGAGGTTTTCACCGTCATCACCGAAACGCGCGAGGCAGCTG
CGGTAAAGCTCATCAGCGTGGTCGTGAAGCGATTCACAGATGTCTGCCTGTTCATCCGCGTCCAGCTCGT
TGAGTTTCTCCAGAAGCGTTAATGTCTGGCTTCTGATAAAGCGGGCCATGTTAAGGGCGGTTTTTTCCTG
TTTGGTCACTGATGCCTCCGTGTAAGGGGGATTTCTGTTCATGGGGGTAATGATACCGATGAAACGAGAG
AGGATGCTCACGATACGGGTTACTGATGATGAACATGCCCGGTTACTGGAACGTTGTGAGGGTAAACAAC
TGGCGGTATGGATGCGGCGGGACCAGAGAAAAATCACTCAGGGTCAATGCCAGCGCTTCGTTAATACAGA
TGTAGGTGTTCCACAGGGTAGCCAGCAGCATCCTGCGATGCAGATCCGGAACATAATGGTGCAGGGCGCT
GACTTCCGCGTTTCCAGACTTTACGAAACACGGAAACCGAAGACCATTCATGTTGTTGCTCAGGTCGCAG
ACGTTTTGCAGCAGCAGTCGCTTCACGTTCGCTCGCGTATCGGTGATTCATTCTGCTAACCAGTAAGGCA
ACCCCGCCAGCCTAGCCGGGTCCTCAACGACAGGAGCACGATCATGCGCACCCGTGGCCAGGACCCAACG
CTGCCCGAGATGCGCCGCGTGCGGCTGCTGGAGATGGCGGACGCGATGGATATGTTCTGCCAAGGGTTGG
TTTGCGCATTCACAGTTCTCCGCAAGAATTGATTGGCTCCAATTCTTGGAGTGGTGAATCCGTTAGCGAG
GTGCCGCCGGCTTCCATTCAGGTCGAGGTGGCCCGGCTCCATGCACCGCGACGCAACGCGGGGAGGCAGA
CAAGGTATAGGGCGGCGCCTACAATCCATGCCAACCCGTTCCATGTGCTCGCCGAGGCGGCATAAATCGC
CGTGACGATCAGCGGTCCAATGATCGAAGTTAGGCTGGTAAGAGCCGCGAGCGATCCTTGAAGCTGTCCC
TGATGGTCGTCATCTACCTGCCTGGACAGCATGGCCTGCAACGCGGGCATCCCGATGCCGCCGGAAGCGA
GAAGAATCATAATGGGGAAGGCCATCCAGCCTCGCGTCGCGAACGCCAGCAAGACGTAGCCCAGCGCGTC
GGCCGCCATGCCGGCGATAATGGCCTGCTTCTCGCCGAAACGTTTGGTGGCGGGACCAGTGACGAAGGCT
TGAGCGAGGGCGTGCAAGATTCCGAATACCGCAAGCGACAGGCCGATCATCGTCGCGCTCCAGCGAAAGC
GGTCCTCGCCGAAAATGACCCAGAGCGCTGCCGGCACCTGTCCTACGAGTTGCATGATAAAGAAGACAGT
CATAAGTGCGGCGACGATAGTCATGCCCCGCGCCCACCGGAAGGAGCTGACTGGGTTGAAGGCTCTCAAG
GGCATCGGTCGACGCTCTCCCTTATGCGACTCCTGCATTAGGAAGCAGCCCAGTAGTAGGTTGAGGCCGT
TGAGCACCGCCGCCGCAAGGAATGGTGCATGCAAGGAGATGGCGCCCAACAGTCCCCCGGCCACGGGGCC
TGCCACCATACCCACGCCGAAAC
